>Addgene plasmid #205327 | pBad33_ISBce3_reRNA | addgene full sequence | sequence record 411035 | Addgene NGS Result
GACAGCTTATCATCGATCTGACAGCTAGCTCAGTCCTAGGTATAATGCTAGCCCCGGGAAAAGATCTAAA
GAGGAGAAAGAATTCATGTCACAAACAATCACAGTCAAAGTTAAATTGCTTCCAACAAAAGAACAAATTC
AGTTATTGGAACAAAGTAGCTATGAGTATATCAAAGTCATTAATACACTTGTATCTGAAATGGCTGAAGC
GAAGAAGAGCACTAAGAAAAGTACAAAAGATGTTGAAGCGAATCTTCCAAGCGCAGTGAAGAACCAAGCA
ATTAAAGACGCTAAAAGTGTGTTTTCTACAAAGGTGAAAAAAAGTAAATACAAAGTTATTCCGATTCTAA
AGAGACCTGTTTGTGTATGGAACAATCAAAACTATTCGTTTGACTTCACGCACATTTCAGTTCCACTCAT
GGTAAATGGAAAATCAACTCGCTTAAAGGTTCGTGCTTTATTAACTGATAAATATAATCGCAATTTTAAT
TTGTTAACACACAAGTTAGGTACACTTCGTATCACGAAGAAATCTAATAAGTGGATTGCTCAAATATCTG
TCACAATTCCTACAAATGAAAAAACAGGAACGAAGATTTTAGGGGTAGATTTAGGTCTTAAAGTCCCTGC
GGTAGCCATCACAGACGATGAGAAAGTTCGTTTCTTCGGCAATGGTAGACAAAACAAATATATGAAACGT
AAGTTTCGTAGTGTTCGTAAGAAGTTAGGTGAAAATAAGAAATTAAATGCCATTCGACAACTTGATGATA
AAGAACAAAGATGGATGCAAGACCAAGACCACAAAGTAAGTCGTGAAATCATTGACTTTGCAACTGATAA
TAACATTTCTGTTATTCGTTTAGAACAACTAACGAATATTAGACAGACGGCAAGAACAAGCCGTAAAAAC
GAGAAAAATCTACACACTTGGTCATTCTATCGTTTAGCACAATTCATTGAATACAAAGCGAATTTAGTTG
GTATTAAGGTAGAATATGTGAACCCTGCTTATACAAGTCAAACATGTCCGAAATGTTCTGAAAAGAACAA
AGCACCAGACAGAAAATACAAGTGCCGATGTGGATTTGAGAAACATCGTGATATTGTTGGGGCGATGAAT
ATTCGCTACGCAACTGTGATTGATGGTAACAGTCAATCAGCCGGATCCTGAGAGATCTTTGACAGCTAGC
TCAGTCCTAGGTATAATACTAGTGTGCCGATGTGGATTTGAGAAACATCGTGATATTGTTGGGGCGATGA
ATATTCGCTACGCAACTGTGATTGATGGTAACAGTCAATCAGCCTAAGATGCTATACGCACTGTCTTAGG
AGGGGCAATGAGATGCCCTCATCTTGAAGTCTGTTCAAAACAGAAATGGACTGCGAACGTTTAGTCATTC
AAGAATCCCACCCGTCAATCCGTAAGGATTAGGGCTTGCGACTTTAGTCGTGGGAGTCTCAAGCTCGGAG
ATCATCATTGCGTTTTTTAAGCTTGGCTGTTTTGGCGGATGAGAGAAGATTTTCAGCCTGATACAGATTA
AATCAGAACGCAGAAGCGGTCTGATAAAACAGAATTTGCCTGGCGGCAGTAGCGCGGTGGTCCCACCTGA
CCCCATGCCGAACTCAGAAGTGAAACGCCGTAGCGCCGATGGTAGTGTGGGGTCTCCCCATGCGAGAGTA
GGGAACTGCCAGGCATCAAATAAAACGAAAGGCTCAGTCGAAAGACTGGGCCTTTCGTTTTATCTGTTGT
TTGTCGGTGAACGCTCTCCTGAGTAGGACAAATCCGCCGGGAGCGGATTTGAACGTTGCGAAGCAACGGC
CCGGAGGGTGGCGGGCAGGACGCCCGCCATAAACTGCCAGGCATCAAATTAAGCAGAAGGCCATCCTGAC
GGATGGCCTTTTTGCGTTTCTACAAACTCTTTTGTTTATTTTTCTAAATACATTCAAATATGTATCCGCT
CATGAGACAATAACCCTGATAAATGCTTCAATAATATTGAAAAAGGAAGAGTATGAGTATTCAACATTTC
CGTGTCGCCCTTATTCCCTTTTTTGCGGCATTTTGCCTTCCTGTTTTTGCTCACCCAGAAACGCTGGTGA
AAGTAAAAGATGCTGAAGATCAGTTGGGTGCAGCAAACTATTAACTGGCGAACTACTTACTCTAGCTTCC
CGGCAACAATTAATAGACTGGATGGAGGCGGATAAAGTTGCAGGACCACTTCTGCGCTCGGCCCTTCCGG
CTGGCTGGTTTATTGCTGATAAATCTGGAGCCGGTGAGCGTGGGTCTCGCGGTATCATTGCAGCACTGGG
GCCAGATGGTAAGCCCTCCCGTATCGTAGTTATCTACACGACGGGGAGTCAGGCAACTATGGATGAACGA
AATAGACAGATCGCTGAGATAGGTGCCTCACTGATTAAGCATTGGTAACTGTCAGACCAAGTTTACTCAT
ATATACTTTAGATTGATT
[125 nt withheld, positions 2469-2593]
C
[141 nt withheld, positions 2595-2735]
CCTTTGACGTTGGAGTCCACGTTCTTT
[37 nt withheld, positions 2763-2799]
ACCCTATCTCGGGCTATTCTTTTGATTTATAAGGGATTTTGCCGATTTCGGCCTATTGGTTAAAAAATGA
GCTGATTTAACAAAAATTTAACGCGAATTTTAACAAAATATTAACGTTTACAATTTAAAAGGATCTAGGT
GAAGATCCTTTTTGATAATCTCATGACCAAAATCCCTTAACGTGAGTTTTCGTTCCACTGAGCGTCAGAC
CCCGTAGAAAAGATCAAAGGATCTTCTTGAGATCCTTTTTTTCTGCGCGTAATCTGCTGCTTGCAAACAA
AAAAACCACCGCTACCAGCGGTGGTTTGTTTGCCGGATCAAGAGCTACCAACTCTTTTTCCGAAGGTAAC
TGGCTTCAGCAGAGCGCAGATACCAAATACTGTCCTTCTAGTGTAGCCGTAGTTAGGCCACCACTTCAAG
AACTCTGTAGCACCGCCTACATACCTCGCTCTGCTAATCCTGTTACCAGTCAGGCATTTGAGAAGCACAC
GGTCACACTGCTTCCGGTAGTCAATAAACCGGTAAACCAGCAATAGACATAAGCGGCTATTTAACGACCC
TGCCCTGAACCGACGACCGGGTCGAATTTGCTTTCGAATTTCTGCCATTCATCCGCTTATTATCACTTAT
TCAGGCGTAGCAACCAGGCGTTTAAGGGCACCAATAACTGCCTTAAAAAAATTACGCCCCGCCCTGCCAC
TCATCGCAGTACTGTTGTAATTCATTAAGCATTCTGCCGACATGGAAGCCATCACAAACGGCATGATGAA
CCTGAATCGCCAGCGGCATCAGCACCTTGTCGCCTTGCGTATAATATTTGCCCATGGTGAAAACGGGGGC
GAAGAAGTTGTCCATATTGGCCACGTTTAAATCAAAACTGGTGAAACTCACCCAGGGATTGGCTGAGACG
AAAAACATATTCTCAATAAACCCTTTAGGGAAATAGGCCAGGTTTTCACCGTAACACGCCACATCTTGCG
AATATATGTGTAGAAACTGCCGGAAATCGTCGTGGTATTCACTCCAGAGCGATGAAAACGTTTCAGTTTG
CTCATGGAAAACGGTGTAACAAGGGTGAACACTATCCCATATCACCAGCTCACCGTCTTTCATTGCCATA
CGGAACTCCGGATGAGCATTCATCAGGCGGGCAAGAATGTGAATAAAGGCCGGATAAAACTTGTGCTTAT
TTTTCTTTACGGTCTTTAAAAAGGCCGTAATATCCAGCTGAACGGTCTGGTTATAGGTACATTGAGCAAC
TGACTGAAATGCCTCAAAATGTTCTTTACGATGCCATTGGGATATATCAACGGTGGTATATCCAGTGATT
TTTTTCTCCATTTTAGCTTCCTTAGCTCCTGAAAATCTCGATAACTCAAAAAATACGCCCGGTAGTGATC
TTATTTCATTATGGTGAAAGTTGGAACCTCTTACGTGCCGATCAACGTCTCATTTTCGCCAAAAGTTGGC
CCAGGGCTTCCCGGTATCAACAGGGACACCAGGATTTATTTATTCTGCGAAGTGATCTTCCGTCACAGGT
ATTTATTCGGCGCAAAGTGCGTCGGGTGATGCTGCCAACTTACTGATTTAGTGTATGATGGTGTTTTTGA
GGTGCTCCAGTGGCTTCTGTTTCTATCAGCTGTCCCTCCTGTTCAGCTACTGACGGGGTGGTGCGTAACG
GCAAAAGCACCGCCGGACATCAGCGCTAGCGGAGTGTATACTGGCTTACTATGTTGGCACTGATGAGGGT
GTCAGTGAAGTGCTTCATGTGGCAGGAGAAAAAAGGCTGCACCGGTGCGTCAGCAGAATATGTGATACAG
GATATATTCCGCTTCCTCGCTCACTGACTCGCTACGCTCGGTCGTTCGACTGCGGCGAGCGGAAATGGCT
TACGAACGGGGCGGAGATTTCCTGGAAGATGCCAGGAAGATACTTAACAGGGAAGTGAGAGGGCCGCGGC
AAAGCCGTTTTTCCATAGGCTCCGCCCCCCTGACAAGCATCACGAAATCTGACGCTCAAATCAGTGGTGG
CGAAACCCGACAGGACTATAAAGATACCAGGCGTTTCCCCCTGGCGGCTCCCTCGTGCGCTCTCCTGTTC
CTGCCTTTCGGTTTACCGGTGTCATTCCGCTGTTATGGCCGCGTTTGTCTCATTCCACGCCTGACACTCA
GTTCCGGGTAGGCAGTTCGCTCCAAGCTGGACTGTATGCACGAACCCCCCGTTCAGTCCGACCGCTGCGC
CTTATCCGGTAACTATCGTCTTGAGTCCAACCCGGAAAGACATGCAAAAGCACCACTGGCAGCAGCCACT
GGTAATTGATTTAGAGGAGTTAGTCTTGAAGTCATGCGCCGGTTAAGGCTAAACTGAAAGGACAAGTTTT
GGTGACTGCGCTCCTCCAAGCCAGTTACCTCGGTTCAAAGAGTTGGTAGCTCAGAGAACCTTCGAAAAAC
CGCCCTGCAAGGCGGTTTTTTCGTTTTCAGAGCAAGAGATTACGCGCAGACCAAAACGATCTCAAGAAGA
TCATCTTATTAATCAGATAAAATATTTCTAGGCTCATGAGCCCGAAGTGGCGAGCCCGATCTTCCCCATC
GGTGATGTCGGCGATATAGGCGCCAGCAACCGCACCTGTGGCGCCGGTGATGCCGGCCACGATGCGTCCG
GCGTAGAGGATCTGCTCATGTTT
Features (pLannotate 1.2.2; 17 found; start..end, strand, type, name):
     19..52      +  promoter       J23119 promoter: bacterial promoter (Registry of Standard Biological Parts BBa J23119)
   1179..1213    +  promoter       J23119(SpeI) promoter: bacterial promoter (Registry of Standard Biological Parts BBa J23119) modified to end with an SpeI site
   1578..1693    +  ncRNA          5S rRNA: Accession: RF00001 - 5S ribosomal RNA
   1697..1783    +  terminator     rrnB T1 terminator: Escherichia coli rrnB; transcription terminator T1 from the E. coli rrnB gene
   1875..1902    +  terminator     rrnB T2 terminator: transcription terminator T2 from the E. coli rrnB gene
   1921..2012    +  promoter       AmpR promoter: bla
   2013..2132    +  CDS            AmpR (fragment): β-lactamase; bla; confers resistance to ampicillin, carbenicillin, and related antibiotics
   2133..2427    +  CDS            bla(M) (fragment): β-lactamase lacking the signal sequence; bla(M); allows cytosolic expression of β-lactamase
   2470..2850    +  rep_origin     M13 ori (sequence partly withheld): M13 bacteriophage origin of replication; arrow indicates direction of (+) strand synthesis
   3036..3269    +  rep_origin     ori (fragment): high-copy-number ColE1/pMB1/pBR322/pUC origin of replication
   3484..4140    -  CDS            cat: CAT_ECOLX - Experimental evidence at protein level: Swiss-Prot protein existence level 1. This enzyme is an effector of chloramphenicol resistance in bacteria. From Escherichia coli. This protein is used as a marker in many commonly used cloning vectors, such as pACYC184.
   4141..4243    -  promoter       cat promoter: promoter of the E. coli cat gene encoding chloramphenicol acetyltransferase
   4364..4507    +  mobile_element IS1 (fragment): prokaryotic transposable element IS1
   4626..4681    -  rep_origin     RSF ori (fragment): Plasmids containing the RSF 1030 origin of replication can be propagated in E. coli cells that contain additional plasmids with compatible origins.
   4769..5314    -  rep_origin     p15A ori: Plasmids containing the medium-copy-number p15A origin of replication can be propagated in E. coli cells that contain a second plasmid with the ColE1 origin.
   5351..5471    -  CDS            TcR (fragment): tetracycline efflux protein; tet; confers resistance to tetracycline
   5481..17      +  promoter       tet promoter (fragment) (across the origin): E. coli promoter for tetracycline efflux protein gene
