[The description below was written by a language model from this plasmid's Addgene catalogue record and pLannotate feature annotations shown in this document.]
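Description:
pBad33_ISBce3_reRNA is a 5,482 nt bacterial expression plasmid built on a pBAD33-type backbone for producing the ISBce3 TnpB nuclease together with its guide RNA (reRNA) in E. coli. It is maintained by the p15A origin of replication, which is compatible with ColE1-type plasmids and is consistent with the catalogue's low-copy designation, and it is selected with chloramphenicol through a cat gene driven by its own promoter. The feature table also shows backbone remnants that are not expected to be functional as markers or origins: truncated β-lactamase and tetracycline-resistance fragments, short ColE1-like and RSF ori fragments, and an IS1 fragment. An M13 phage origin is also annotated.

The automated annotation does not label the TnpB coding sequence or the reRNA. It does identify two copies of the strong constitutive synthetic promoter J23119. The first is followed by an unannotated stretch of a little over 1.1 kb. The second (the SpeI-ended variant) is followed by a shorter unannotated region that runs into the 5S rRNA/rrnB T1 and T2 terminator block. This layout suggests that one promoter drives the compact TnpB open reading frame and the other the reRNA, but that assignment is an inference from the arrangement rather than something the record states. Despite the pBAD name, no araC gene or araBAD promoter is annotated, so expression appears to be constitutive rather than arabinose-inducible.

The plasmid comes from work mining and characterizing TnpB nucleases as miniature RNA-guided genome editors. It is suited to bacterial assays of TnpB activity, where the p15A origin would allow pairing with a second, compatible plasmid.
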