Addgene plasmid #205327: pBad33_ISBce3_reRNA
Purpose: Bacterial expression of ISBce3 TnpB and its reRNA
Depositing lab: Haoyi Wang. Depositing organization: Institute of Zoology, Chinese Academy of Sciences. Publication: Evolutionary mining and functional characterization of TnpB nucleases identify efficient miniature genome editors. Xiang G, Li Y, Sun J, Huo Y, Cao S, Cao Y, Guo Y, Yang L, Cai Y, Zhang YE, Wang H. Nat Biotechnol. 2023 Jun 29. doi: 10.1038/s41587-023-01857-x. PubMed 37386294.
Backbone
  Vector backbone: pBAD
  Vector type: Bacterial Expression
Growth in bacteria
  Bacterial resistance: Chloramphenicol, 25 μg/mL
  Growth temperature: 37°C
  Growth strain: DH5alpha
  Copy number: Low Copy
Gene/Insert
  Gene/Insert name: ISBce3 TnpB
  Species: Other
  Cloning method: Unknown
Terms and licenses: Academic/Nonprofit Terms; Industry Terms: Not Available to Industry
How to cite: pBad33_ISBce3_reRNA was a gift from Haoyi Wang (Addgene plasmid # 205327 ; http://n2t.net/addgene:205327 ; RRID:Addgene_205327)
